Addgene plasmid #122743: pAC10018_pLX-NpuDnaE(C)-Puro(insCys;120-199)-IRES-mCherry
Purpose: Plasmid 18:Lentiviral vector encoding NpuDnaE(C)-Puro(insCys;120-199)and mCherry
Depositing lab: Albert Cheng. Publication: Split Selectable Markers. Jillette N, Du M, Cheng AW. bioRxiv 452979 10.1101/452979.
Backbone
  Vector backbone: pAC10096_pLX-DEST-IRES-mCherry (Addgene# 122816)
  Vector type: Mammalian Expression, Lentiviral
  Selectable markers: NpuDnaE(C)-Puro(insCys;120-199)
Growth in bacteria
  Bacterial resistance: Ampicillin, 100 μg/mL
  Growth temperature: 30°C
  Growth strain: NEB Stable
  Copy number: Unknown
Gene/Insert
  Gene/Insert name: NpuDnaE(C)-Puro(insCys;120-199)
  Species: Synthetic
  Cloning method: Gateway Cloning
  Sequencing primers: 5′ CMV-Forward; 3′ IRES-R
Terms and licenses: Academic/Nonprofit Terms; Industry Terms: Not Available to Industry
Depositor comments: Please visit https://www.biorxiv.org/content/10.1101/452979v2 for BioRxiv preprint.
How to cite: pAC10018_pLX-NpuDnaE(C)-Puro(insCys;120-199)-IRES-mCherry was a gift from Albert Cheng (Addgene plasmid # 122743)
