[The description below was written by a language model from this plasmid's Addgene catalogue record and pLannotate feature annotations shown in this document.]
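Description:
pAC10018_pLX-NpuDnaE(C)-Puro(insCys;120-199)-IRES-mCherry is a 9,003 bp lentiviral mammalian expression plasmid made by Gateway recombination into the pLX-DEST-IRES-mCherry destination backbone. It is propagated in E. coli through a high-copy ColE1/pUC-type origin with ampicillin resistance (AmpR). An f1 origin, an SV40 origin and remnants of a lac/T7/T3 cloning region are also annotated. The viral framework is of the third-generation, self-inactivating type. An RSV promoter drives a truncated HIV-1 5' LTR, followed by the Ψ packaging signal, a partial gag sequence, the Rev response element and a cPPT/CTS. The genome ends in a ΔU3 3' LTR with a downstream SV40 polyadenylation signal. An hPGK promoter annotation sits just upstream of the cPPT and the CMV cassette; the record does not state what role it plays.

The payload is transcribed from the CMV enhancer/promoter. Between attB1 and attB2 lies a synthetic open reading frame in which the C-terminal half of the Npu DnaE split intein is fused to a C-terminal portion of puromycin N-acetyltransferase (residues 120–199, with an inserted cysteine). The annotation software recognises only the PuroR fragment, so the intein portion is unannotated. A V5 tag sequence follows attB2, but whether it is in frame with the insert is not stated. An EMCV IRES then allows translation of mCherry from the same transcript, marking transduced cells red, and a WPRE enhances expression.

The construct belongs to a split selectable marker system. On its own this fragment should not confer puromycin resistance. When a partner vector supplies the matching N-terminal Puro–intein half, protein trans-splicing is expected to reconstitute the full enzyme, so a single drug selects for cells carrying both vectors.
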