Features (pLannotate 1.2.2; 32 found; start..end, strand, type, name):
     65..368     +  enhancer       CMV enhancer: human cytomegalovirus immediate early enhancer
    369..572     +  promoter       CMV promoter: human cytomegalovirus (CMV) immediate early promoter
    595..619     +  protein_bind   attB1: mutant version of attB; recombination site for the Gateway® BP reaction BP Clonase™
    754..996     +  CDS            PuroR (fragment): puromycin N-acetyltransferase; pac from Streptomyces alboniger; confers resistance to puromycin
   1012..1036    -  protein_bind   attB2: mutant version of attB; recombination site for the Gateway® BP reaction BP Clonase™
   1038..1079    +  CDS            V5 tag: epitope tag from simian virus 5
   1118..1678    +  misc_feature   IRES: internal ribosome entry site (IRES) of the encephalomyocarditis virus (EMCV)
   1681..2388    +  CDS            mCherry: mCherry is a basic (constitutively fluorescent) red fluorescent protein published in 2004, derived from Discosoma sp.. It is reported to be a very rapidly-maturing monomer with low acid sensitivity.
   2415..3003    +  misc_feature   WPRE: woodchuck hepatitis virus posttranscriptional regulatory element
   3054..3073    +  misc_feature   cPPT/CTS (fragment): central polypurine tract and central termination sequence of HIV-1
   3075..3308    +  LTR            3' LTR (ΔU3): self-inactivating 3' long terminal repeat (LTR) from HIV-1
   3386..3507    +  polyA_signal   SV40 poly(A) signal: SV40 polyadenylation signal
   3547..3682    +  rep_origin     SV40 ori: SV40 origin of replication
   3703..3721    -  promoter       T7 promoter: promoter for bacteriophage T7 RNA polymerase
   3729..3884    +  CDS            lacZα (fragment): LacZα fragment of β-galactosidase; lacZ fragment
   3889..4317    +  rep_origin     f1 ori (sequence partly withheld): f1 bacteriophage origin of replication; arrow indicates direction of (+) strand synthesis
   4370..4474    +  promoter       AmpR promoter: bla
   4475..5335    +  CDS            AmpR: β-lactamase; bla; confers resistance to ampicillin, carbenicillin, and related antibiotics
   5506..6094    +  rep_origin     ori: high-copy-number ColE1/pMB1/pBR322/pUC origin of replication
   6277..6369    +  CDS            lacI (fragment): lac repressor; lacI; The lac repressor binds to the lac operator to inhibit transcription in E. coli. This inhibition can be relieved by adding lactose or isopropyl-β-D-thiogalactopyranoside (IPTG).
   6382..6403    +  protein_bind   CAP binding site: CAP binding activates transcription in the presence of cAMP. E. coli catabolite activator protein
   6418..6448    +  promoter       lac promoter: promoter for the E. coli lac operon
   6456..6472    +  protein_bind   lac operator: The lac repressor binds to the lac operator to inhibit transcription in E. coli. This inhibition can be relieved by adding lactose or isopropyl-β-D-thiogalactopyranoside (IPTG). lac repressor encoded by lacI
   6517..6535    +  promoter       T3 promoter: promoter for bacteriophage T3 RNA polymerase
   6563..6789    +  promoter       RSV promoter: Rous sarcoma virus enhancer/promoter
   6790..6970    +  LTR            5' LTR (truncated): truncated 5' long terminal repeat (LTR) from HIV-1
   7017..7142    +  misc_feature   HIV-1 Ψ: packaging signal of human immunodeficiency virus type 1
   7126..7489    +  CDS            HIV-1 gag (fragment): gag protein from human immunodeficiency virus 1; gag
   7635..7868    +  misc_feature   RRE: The Rev response element (RRE) of HIV-1 allows for Rev-dependent mRNA export from the nucleus to the cytoplasm.
   8245..8271    +  CDS            Rev (fragment): human immunodeficiency virus 1 (HIV-1) Rev protein; rev; enhances nuclear export of unspliced and incompletely spliced viral mRNAs
   8272..8772    +  promoter       hPGK promoter: human phosphoglycerate kinase 1 promoter
   8834..8951    +  misc_feature   cPPT/CTS: central polypurine tract and central termination sequence of HIV-1
>Addgene plasmid #122743 | pAC10018_pLX-NpuDnaE(C)-Puro(insCys;120-199)-IRES-mCherry | depositor full sequence | sequence record 234245 | pAC10018_pLX-NpuDnaE(C)-Puro(insCys;120-199)-IRES-mCherry sequence 9003 bps
CCCGGGGTTATTAATAGTAATCAATTACGGGGTCATTAGTTCATAGCCCATATATGGAGTTCCGCGTTAC
ATAACTTACGGTAAATGGCCCGCCTGGCTGACCGCCCAACGACCCCCGCCCATTGACGTCAATAATGACG
TATGTTCCCATAGTAACGCCAATAGGGACTTTCCATTGACGTCAATGGGTGGAGTATTTACGGTAAACTG
CCCACTTGGCAGTACATCAAGTGTATCATATGCCAAGTACGCCCCCTATTGACGTCAATGACGGTAAATG
GCCCGCCTGGCATTATGCCCAGTACATGACCTTATGGGACTTTCCTACTTGGCAGTACATCTACGTATTA
GTCATCGCTATTACCATGGTGATGCGGTTTTGGCAGTACATCAATGGGCGTGGATAGCGGTTTGACTCAC
GGGGATTTCCAAGTCTCCACCCCATTGACGTCAATGGGAGTTTGTTTTGGCACCAAAATCAACGGGACTT
TCCAAAATGTCGTAACAACTCCGCCCCATTGACGCAAATGGGCGGTAGGCGTGTACGGTGGGAGGTCTAT
ATAAGCAGAGCTCTCTGGCTAACTGTCGGGATCAACAAGTTTGTACAAAAAAGCAGGCTCCGAATTCACC
GGTGCCGCCACCATGATTAAGATCGCTACGCGGAAGTACCTGGGGAAACAGAACGTCTACGACATAGGTG
TGGAGCGCGATCACAACTTTGCTCTGAAAAATGGATTTATCGCCAGCAACTGCGAGCCCGCGTGGTTCCT
GGCCACCGTCGGCGTCTCGCCCGACCACCAGGGCAAGGGTCTGGGCAGCGCCGTCGTGCTCCCCGGAGTG
GAGGCGGCCGAGCGCGCCGGGGTGCCCGCCTTCCTGGAGACCTCCGCGCCCCGCAACCTCCCCTTCTACG
AGCGGCTCGGCTTCACCGTCACCGCCGACGTCGAGGTGCCCGAAGGACCGCGCACCTGGTGCATGACCCG
CAAGCCCGGTGCCTGATTAATTAAGAATTCGACCCAGCTTTCTTGTACAAAGTGGTTGGTAAGCCTATCC
CTAACCCTCTCCTCGGTCTCGATTCTACGTAGTAATGAGCTAGCAGTCTCGAGGTTAACGAATTCCGCCC
CCCCCCTAACGTTACTGGCCGAAGCCGCTTGGAATAAGGCCGGTGTGCGCTTGTCTATATGTTATTTTCC
ACCATATTGCCGTCTTTTGGCAATGTGAGGGCCCGGAAACCTGGCCCTGTCTTCTTGACGAGCATTCCTA
GGGGTCTTTCCCCTCTCGCCAAAGGAATGCAAGGTCTGTTGAATGTCGTGAAGGAAGCAGTTCCTCTGGA
AGCTTCTTGAAGACAAACAACGTCTGTAGCGACCCTTTGCAGGCAGCGGAACCCCCCACCTGGCGACAGG
TGCCCCTGCGGCCAAAAGCCACGTGTATAAGATACACCTGCAAAGGCGGCACAACCCCAGTGCCACGTTG
TGAGTTGGATAGTTGTGGAAAGAGTCAAATGGCTCTCCTCAAGCGTATTCAACAAGGGGCTGAAGGATGC
CCAGAAGGTACCCCATTGTATGGGATCTGATCTGGGGCCTCGGTGCACATGCTTTACATGTGTTTAGTCG
AGGTTAAAAAAACGTCTAGGCCCCCCGAACCACGGGGACGTGGTTTTCCTTTGAAAAACACGATAATACC
ATGGTGAGCAAGGGCGAGGAGGATAACATGGCCATCATCAAGGAGTTCATGCGCTTCAAGGTGCACATGG
AGGGCTCCGTGAACGGCCACGAGTTCGAGATCGAGGGCGAGGGCGAGGGCCGCCCCTACGAGGGCACCCA
GACCGCCAAGCTGAAGGTGACCAAGGGTGGCCCCCTGCCCTTCGCCTGGGACATCCTGTCCCCTCAGTTC
ATGTACGGCTCCAAGGCCTACGTGAAGCACCCCGCCGACATCCCCGACTACTTGAAGCTGTCCTTCCCCG
AGGGCTTCAAGTGGGAGCGCGTGATGAACTTCGAGGACGGCGGCGTGGTGACCGTGACCCAGGACTCCTC
CCTGCAGGACGGCGAGTTCATCTACAAGGTGAAGCTGCGCGGCACCAACTTCCCCTCCGACGGCCCCGTA
ATGCAGAAGAAGACCATGGGCTGGGAGGCCTCCTCCGAGCGGATGTACCCCGAGGACGGCGCCCTGAAGG
GCGAGATCAAGCAGAGGCTGAAGCTGAAGGACGGCGGCCACTACGACGCTGAGGTCAAGACCACCTACAA
GGCCAAGAAGCCCGTGCAGCTGCCCGGCGCCTACAACGTCAACATCAAGTTGGACATCACCTCCCACAAC
GAGGACTACACCATCGTGGAACAGTACGAACGCGCCGAGGGCCGCCACTCCACCGGCGGCATGGACGAGC
TGTACAAGTAACACCGGTGGCGCGTTAAGTCGACAATCAACCTCTGGATTACAAAATTTGTGAAAGATTG
ACTGGTATTCTTAACTATGTTGCTCCTTTTACGCTATGTGGATACGCTGCTTTAATGCCTTTGTATCATG
CTATTGCTTCCCGTATGGCTTTCATTTTCTCCTCCTTGTATAAATCCTGGTTGCTGTCTCTTTATGAGGA
GTTGTGGCCCGTTGTCAGGCAACGTGGCGTGGTGTGCACTGTGTTTGCTGACGCAACCCCCACTGGTTGG
GGCATTGCCACCACCTGTCAGCTCCTTTCCGGGACTTTCGCTTTCCCCCTCCCTATTGCCACGGCGGAAC
TCATCGCCGCCTGCCTTGCCCGCTGCTGGACAGGGGCTCGGCTGTTGGGCACTGACAATTCCGTGGTGTT
GTCGGGGAAATCATCGTCCTTTCCTTGGCTGCTCGCCTGTGTTGCCACCTGGATTCTGCGCGGGACGTCC
TTCTGCTACGTCCCTTCGGCCCTCAATCCAGCGGACCTTCCTTCCCGCGGCCTGCTGCCGGCTCTGCGGC
CTCTTCCGCGTCTTCGCCTTCGCCCTCAGACGAGTCGGATCTCCCTTTGGGCCGCCTCCCCGCGTCGACT
TTAAGACCAATGACTTACAAGGCAGCTGTAGATCTTAGCCACTTTTTAAAAGAAAAGGGGGGACTGGAAG
GGCTAATTCACTCCCAACGAAGACAAGATCTGCTTTTTGCTTGTACTGGGTCTCTCTGGTTAGACCAGAT
CTGAGCCTGGGAGCTCTCTGGCTAACTAGGGAACCCACTGCTTAAGCCTCAATAAAGCTTGCCTTGAGTG
CTTCAAGTAGTGTGTGCCCGTCTGTTGTGTGACTCTGGTAACTAGAGATCCCTCAGACCCTTTTAGTCAG
TGTGGAAAATCTCTAGCAGTACGTATAGTAGTTCATGTCATCTTATTATTCAGTATTTATAACTTGCAAA
GAAATGAATATCAGAGAGTGAGAGGAACTTGTTTATTGCAGCTTATAATGGTTACAAATAAAGCAATAGC
ATCACAAATTTCACAAATAAAGCATTTTTTTCACTGCATTCTAGTTGTGGTTTGTCCAAACTCATCAATG
TATCTTATCATGTCTGGCTCTAGCTATCCCGCCCCTAACTCCGCCCATCCCGCCCCTAACTCCGCCCAGT
TCCGCCCATTCTCCGCCCCATGGCTGACTAATTTTTTTTATTTATGCAGAGGCCGAGGCCGCCTCGGCCT
CTGAGCTATTCCAGAAGTAGTGAGGAGGCTTTTTTGGAGGCCTAGGGACGTACCCAATTCGCCCTATAGT
GAGTCGTATTACGCGCGCTCACTGGCCGTCGTTTTACAACGTCGTGACTGGGAAAACCCTGGCGTTACCC
AACTTAATCGCCTTGCAGCACATCCCCCTTTCGCCAGCTGGCGTAATAGCGAAGAGGCCCGCACCGATCG
CCCTTCCCAACAGTTGCGCAGCCTGAATGGCGAATGGG
[124 nt withheld, positions 3889-4012]
C
[91 nt withheld, positions 4014-4104]
A
[49 nt withheld, positions 4106-4154]
CCTTTGACGTTGGAGTCCACGTTCTTT
[37 nt withheld, positions 4182-4218]
ACCCTATCTCGGTCTATTCTTTTGATTTATAAGGGATTTTGCCGATTTCGGCCTATTGGTTAAAAAATGA
GCTGATTTAACAAAAATTTAACGCGAATTTTAACAAAATATTAACGCTTACAATTTAGGTGGCACTTTTC
GGGGAAATGTGCGCGGAACCCCTATTTGTTTATTTTTCTAAATACATTCAAATATGTATCCGCTCATGAG
ACAATAACCCTGATAAATGCTTCAATAATATTGAAAAAGGAAGAGTATGAGTATTCAACATTTCCGTGTC
GCCCTTATTCCCTTTTTTGCGGCATTTTGCCTTCCTGTTTTTGCTCACCCAGAAACGCTGGTGAAAGTAA
AAGATGCTGAAGATCAGTTGGGTGCACGAGTGGGTTACATCGAACTGGATCTCAACAGCGGTAAGATCCT
TGAGAGTTTTCGCCCCGAAGAACGTTTTCCAATGATGAGCACTTTTAAAGTTCTGCTATGTGGCGCGGTA
TTATCCCGTATTGACGCCGGGCAAGAGCAACTCGGTCGCCGCATACACTATTCTCAGAATGACTTGGTTG
AGTACTCACCAGTCACAGAAAAGCATCTTACGGATGGCATGACAGTAAGAGAATTATGCAGTGCTGCCAT
AACCATGAGTGATAACACTGCGGCCAACTTACTTCTGACAACGATCGGAGGACCGAAGGAGCTAACCGCT
TTTTTGCACAACATGGGGGATCATGTAACTCGCCTTGATCGTTGGGAACCGGAGCTGAATGAAGCCATAC
CAAACGACGAGCGTGACACCACGATGCCTGTAGCAATGGCAACAACGTTGCGCAAACTATTAACTGGCGA
ACTACTTACTCTAGCTTCCCGGCAACAATTAATAGACTGGATGGAGGCGGATAAAGTTGCAGGACCACTT
CTGCGCTCGGCCCTTCCGGCTGGCTGGTTTATTGCTGATAAATCTGGAGCCGGTGAGCGTGGGTCTCGCG
GTATCATTGCAGCACTGGGGCCAGATGGTAAGCCCTCCCGTATCGTAGTTATCTACACGACGGGGAGTCA
GGCAACTATGGATGAACGAAATAGACAGATCGCTGAGATAGGTGCCTCACTGATTAAGCATTGGTAACTG
TCAGACCAAGTTTACTCATATATACTTTAGATTGATTTAAAACTTCATTTTTAATTTAAAAGGATCTAGG
TGAAGATCCTTTTTGATAATCTCATGACCAAAATCCCTTAACGTGAGTTTTCGTTCCACTGAGCGTCAGA
CCCCGTAGAAAAGATCAAAGGATCTTCTTGAGATCCTTTTTTTCTGCGCGTAATCTGCTGCTTGCAAACA
AAAAAACCACCGCTACCAGCGGTGGTTTGTTTGCCGGATCAAGAGCTACCAACTCTTTTTCCGAAGGTAA
CTGGCTTCAGCAGAGCGCAGATACCAAATACTGTTCTTCTAGTGTAGCCGTAGTTAGGCCACCACTTCAA
GAACTCTGTAGCACCGCCTACATACCTCGCTCTGCTAATCCTGTTACCAGTGGCTGCTGCCAGTGGCGAT
AAGTCGTGTCTTACCGGGTTGGACTCAAGACGATAGTTACCGGATAAGGCGCAGCGGTCGGGCTGAACGG
GGGGTTCGTGCACACAGCCCAGCTTGGAGCGAACGACCTACACCGAACTGAGATACCTACAGCGTGAGCT
ATGAGAAAGCGCCACGCTTCCCGAAGGGAGAAAGGCGGACAGGTATCCGGTAAGCGGCAGGGTCGGAACA
GGAGAGCGCACGAGGGAGCTTCCAGGGGGAAACGCCTGGTATCTTTATAGTCCTGTCGGGTTTCGCCACC
TCTGACTTGAGCGTCGATTTTTGTGATGCTCGTCAGGGGGGCGGAGCCTATGGAAAAACGCCAGCAACGC
GGCCTTTTTACGGTTCCTGGCCTTTTGCTGGCCTTTTGCTCACATGTTCTTTCCTGCGTTATCCCCTGAT
TCTGTGGATAACCGTATTACCGCCTTTGAGTGAGCTGATACCGCTCGCCGCAGCCGAACGACCGAGCGCA
GCGAGTCAGTGAGCGAGGAAGCGGAAGAGCGCCCAATACGCAAACCGCCTCTCCCCGCGCGTTGGCCGAT
TCATTAATGCAGCTGGCACGACAGGTTTCCCGACTGGAAAGCGGGCAGTGAGCGCAACGCAATTAATGTG
AGTTAGCTCACTCATTAGGCACCCCAGGCTTTACACTTTATGCTTCCGGCTCGTATGTTGTGTGGAATTG
TGAGCGGATAACAATTTCACACAGGAAACAGCTATGACCATGATTACGCCAAGCGCGCAATTAACCCTCA
CTAAAGGGAACAAAAGCTGGAGCTGCAAGCTTAATGTAGTCTTATGCAATACTCTTGTAGTCTTGCAACA
TGGTAACGATGAGTTAGCAACATGCCTTACAAGGAGAGAAAAAGCACCGTGCATGCCGATTGGTGGAAGT
AAGGTGGTACGATCGTGCCTTATTAGGAAGGCAACAGACGGGTCTGACATGGATTGGACGAACCACTGAA
TTGCCGCATTGCAGAGATATTGTATTTAAGTGCCTAGCTCGATACATAAACGGGTCTCTCTGGTTAGACC
AGATCTGAGCCTGGGAGCTCTCTGGCTAACTAGGGAACCCACTGCTTAAGCCTCAATAAAGCTTGCCTTG
AGTGCTTCAAGTAGTGTGTGCCCGTCTGTTGTGTGACTCTGGTAACTAGAGATCCCTCAGACCCTTTTAG
TCAGTGTGGAAAATCTCTAGCAGTGGCGCCCGAACAGGGACTTGAAAGCGAAAGGGAAACCAGAGGAGCT
CTCTCGACGCAGGACTCGGCTTGCTGAAGCGCGCACGGCAAGAGGCGAGGGGCGGCGACTGGTGAGTACG
CCAAAAATTTTGACTAGCGGAGGCTAGAAGGAGAGAGATGGGTGCGAGAGCGTCAGTATTAAGCGGGGGA
GAATTAGATCGCGATGGGAAAAAATTCGGTTAAGGCCAGGGGGAAAGAAAAAATATAAATTAAAACATAT
AGTATGGGCAAGCAGGGAGCTAGAACGATTCGCAGTTAATCCTGGCCTGTTAGAAACATCAGAAGGCTGT
AGACAAATACTGGGACAGCTACAACCATCCCTTCAGACAGGATCAGAAGAACTTAGATCATTATATAATA
CAGTAGCAACCCTCTATTGTGTGCATCAAAGGATAGAGATAAAAGACACCAAGGAAGCTTTAGACAAGAT
AGAGGAAGAGCAAAACAAAAGTAAGACCACCGCACAGCAAGCGGCCGCTGATCTTCAGACCTGGAGGAGG
AGATATGAGGGACAATTGGAGAAGTGAATTATATAAATATAAAGTAGTAAAAATTGAACCATTAGGAGTA
GCACCCACCAAGGCAAAGAGAAGAGTGGTGCAGAGAGAAAAAAGAGCAGTGGGAATAGGAGCTTTGTTCC
TTGGGTTCTTGGGAGCAGCAGGAAGCACTATGGGCGCAGCGTCAATGACGCTGACGGTACAGGCCAGACA
ATTATTGTCTGGTATAGTGCAGCAGCAGAACAATTTGCTGAGGGCTATTGAGGCGCAACAGCATCTGTTG
CAACTCACAGTCTGGGGCATCAAGCAGCTCCAGGCAAGAATCCTGGCTGTGGAAAGATACCTAAAGGATC
AACAGCTCCTGGGGATTTGGGGTTGCTCTGGAAAACTCATTTGCACCACTGCTGTGCCTTGGAATGCTAG
TTGGAGTAATAAATCTCTGGAACAGATTTGGAATCACACGACCTGGATGGAGTGGGACAGAGAAATTAAC
AATTACACAAGCTTAATACACTCCTTAATTGAAGAATCGCAAAACCAGCAAGAAAAGAATGAACAAGAAT
TATTGGAATTAGATAAATGGGCAAGTTTGTGGAATTGGTTTAACATAACAAATTGGCTGTGGTATATAAA
ATTATTCATAATGATAGTAGGAGGCTTGGTAGGTTTAAGAATAGTTTTTGCTGTACTTTCTATAGTGAAT
AGAGTTAGGCAGGGATATTCACCATTATCGTTTCAGACCCACCTCCCAACCCCGAGGGGACCCTTGCGCC
TTTTCCAAGGCAGCCCTGGGTTTGCGCAGGGACGCGGCTGCTCTGGGCGTGGTTCCGGGAAACGCAGCGG
CGCCGACCCTGGGTCTCGCACATTCTTCACGTCCGTTCGCAGCGTCACCCGGATCTTCGCCGCTACCCTT
GTGGGCCCCCCGGCGACGCTTCCTGCTCCGCCCCTAAGTCGGGAAGGTTCCTTGCGGTTCGCGGCGTGCC
GGACGTGACAAACGGAAGCCGCACGTCTCACTAGTACCCTCGCAGACGGACAGCGCCAGGGAGCAATGGC
AGCGCGCCGACCGCGATGGGCTGTGGCCAATAGCGGCTGCTCAGCAGGGCGCGCCGAGAGCAGCGGCCGG
GAAGGGGCGGTGCGGGAGGCGGGGTGTGGGGCGGTAGTGTGGGCCCTGTTCCTGCCCGCGCGGTGTTCCG
CATTCTGCAAGCCTCCGGAGCGCACGTCGGCAGTCGGCTCCCTCGTTGACCGAATCACCGACCTCTCTCC
CCAGGGGGTACCCAGCTGTCTAGAGAATTCTAGATCTTGAGACAAATGGCAGTATTCATCCACAATTTTA
AAAGAAAAGGGGGGATTGGGGGGTACAGTGCAGGGGAAAGAATAGTAGACATAATAGCAACAGACATACA
AACTAAAGAATTACAAAAACAAATTACAAAAATTCAAAATTTTCGGGTTTATTACAGGGACAGCAGAGAT
CCACTTTGGCGCCGGCTCGAGGGGG
